>Addgene plasmid #136005 | pcDNA5 FRT TO-EGFP-G3BP1-DeltaRBP | addgene full sequence | sequence record 269891 | Addgene NGS Result
TGTTGGAGGTCGCTGAGTAGTGCGCGAGCAAAATTTAAGCTACAACAAGGCAAGGCTTGACCGACAATTG
CATGAAGAATCTGCTTAGGGTTAGGCGTTTTGCGCTGCTTCGCGATGTACGGGCCAGATATACGCGTTGA
CATTGATTATTGACTAGTTATTAATAGTAATCAATTACGGGGTCATTAGTTCATAGCCCATATATGGAGT
TCCGCGTTACATAACTTACGGTAAATGGCCCGCCTGGCTGACCGCCCAACGACCCCCGCCCATTGACGTC
AATAATGACGTATGTTCCCATAGTAACGCCAATAGGGACTTTCCATTGACGTCAATGGGTGGAGTATTTA
CGGTAAACTGCCCACTTGGCAGTACATCAAGTGTATCATATGCCAAGTACGCCCCCTATTGACGTCAATG
ACGGTAAATGGCCCGCCTGGCATTATGCCCAGTACATGACCTTATGGGACTTTCCTACTTGGCAGTACAT
CTACGTATTAGTCATCGCTATTACCATGGTGATGCGGTTTTGGCAGTACATCAATGGGCGTGGATAGCGG
TTTGACTCACGGGGATTTCCAAGTCTCCACCCCATTGACGTCAATGGGAGTTTGTTTTGGCACCAAAATC
AACGGGACTTTCCAAAATGTCGTAACAACTCCGCCCCATTGACGCAAATGGGCGGTAGGCGTGTACGGTG
GGAGGTCTATATAAGCAGAGCTCTCCCTATCAGTGATAGAGATCTCCCTATCAGTGATAGAGATCGTCGA
CGAGCTCGTTTAGTGAACCGTCAGATCGCCTGGAGACGCCATCCACGCTGTTTTGACCTCCATAGAAGAC
ACCGGGACCGATCCAGCCTCCGGACTCTAGCGTTTAAACTTAAGCTTAGTGAACCGTCAGATCCGCTAGC
GCTACCGGTCGCCACCATGGTGAGCAAGGGCGAGGAGCTGTTCACCGGGGTGGTGCCCATCCTGGTCGAG
CTGGACGGCGACGTAAACGGCCACAAGTTCAGCGTGTCCGGCGAGGGCGAGGGCGATGCCACCTACGGCA
AGCTGACCCTGAAGTTCATCTGCACCACCGGCAAGCTGCCCGTGCCCTGGCCCACCCTCGTGACCACCCT
GACCTACGGCGTGCAGTGCTTCAGCCGCTACCCCGACCACATGAAGCAGCACGACTTCTTCAAGTCCGCC
ATGCCCGAAGGCTACGTCCAGGAGCGCACCATCTTCTTCAAGGACGACGGCAACTACAAGACCCGCGCCG
AGGTGAAGTTCGAGGGCGACACCCTGGTGAACCGCATCGAGCTGAAGGGCATCGACTTCAAGGAGGACGG
CAACATCCTGGGGCACAAGCTGGAGTACAACTACAACAGCCACAACGTCTATATCATGGCCGACAAGCAG
AAGAACGGCATCAAGGTGAACTTCAAGATCCGCCACAACATCGAGGACGGCAGCGTGCAGCTCGCCGACC
ACTACCAGCAGAACACCCCCATCGGCGACGGCCCCGTGCTGCTGCCCGACAACCACTACCTGAGCACCCA
GTCCGCCCTGAGCAAAGACCCCAACGAGAAGCGCGATCACATGGTCCTGCTGGAGTTCGTGACCGCCGCC
GGGATCACTCTCGGCATGGACGAGCTGTACAAGTCCGGACTCAGATCTATGGTGATGGAGAAGCCTAGTC
CCCTGCTGGTCGGGCGGGAATTTGTGAGACAGTATTACACACTGCTGAACCAGGCCCCAGACATGCTGCA
TAGATTTTATGGAAAGAACTCTTCTTATGTCCATGGGGGATTGGATTCAAATGGAAAGCCAGCAGATGCA
GTCTACGGACAGAAAGAAATCCACAGGAAAGTGATGTCACAAAACTTCACCAACTGCCACACCAAGATTC
GCCATGTTGATGCTCATGCCACGCTAAATGATGGTGTGGTAGTCCAGGTGATGGGGCTTCTCTCTAACAA
CAACCAGGCTTTGAGGAGATTCATGCAAACGTTTGTCCTTGCTCCTGAGGGGTCTGTTGCAAATAAATTC
TATGTTCACAATGATATCTTCAGATACCAAGATGAGGTCTTTGGTGGGTTTGTCACTGAGCCTCAGGAGG
AGTCTGAAGAAGAAGTAGAGGAACCTGAAGAAAGACAGCAAACACCTGAGGTGGTACCTGATGATTCTGG
AACTTTCTATGATCAGGCAGTTGTCAGTAATGACATGGAAGAACATTTAGAGGAGCCTGTTGCTGAACCA
GAGCCTGATCCTGAACCAGAACCAGAACAAGAACCTGTATCTGAAATCCAAGAGGAAAAGCCTGAGCCAG
TATTAGAAGAAACTGCCCCTGAGGATGCTCAGAAGAGTTCTTCTCCAGCACCTGCAGACATAGCTCAGAC
AGTACAGGAAGACTTGAGGACATTTTCTTGGGCATCTGTGACCAGTAAGAATCTTCCACCCAGTGGAGCT
GTTCCAGTTACTGGGATACCACCTCATGTTGTTAAAGTACCAGCTTCACAGCCCCGTCCAGAGTCTAAGC
CTGAATCTCAGATTCCACCACAAAGACCTCAGCGGGATCAAAGAGTGCGAGAACAACGAATAAATATTCC
TCCCCAAAGGGGACCCAGACCAATCCGTGAGGCTGGTGAGCAAGGTGACATTGAACCCTGAGAATTCTGC
AGTCGACGGTACCGCGGGCCCGGGATCCACTAGTCCAGTGTGGTGGAATTCTGCAGATATCCAGCACAGT
GGCGGCCGCTCGAGTCTAGAGGGCCCGTTTAAACCCGCTGATCAGCCTCGACTGTGCCTTCTAGTTGCCA
GCCATCTGTTGTTTGCCCCTCCCCCGTGCCTTCCTTGACCCTGGAAGGTGCCACTCCCACTGTCCTTTCC
TAATAAAATGAGGAAATTGCATCGCATTGTCTGAGTAGGTGTCATTCTATTCTGGGGGGTGGGGTGGGGC
AGGACAGCAAGGGGGAGGATTGGGAAGACAATAGCAGGCATGCTGGGGATGCGGTGGGCTCTATGGCTTC
TGAGGCGGAAAGAACCAGCTGGGGCTCTAGGGGGTATCCCC
[124 nt withheld, positions 3052-3175]
C
[91 nt withheld, positions 3177-3267]
AGGGTGATGGTTCACGTACCTAGAAGTTCCTATTCCGAAGTTCCTATTCTCTAGAAAGTATAGGAACTTC
CTTGGCCAAAAAGCCTGAACTCACCGCGACGTCTGTCGAGAAGTTTCTGATCGAAAAGTTCGACAGCGTC
TCCGACCTGATGCAGCTCTCGGAGGGCGAAGAATCTCGTGCTTTCAGCTTCGATGTAGGAGGGCGTGGAT
ATGTCCTGCGGGTAAATAGCTGCGCCGATGGTTTCTACAAAGATCGTTATGTTTATCGGCACTTTGCATC
GGCCGCGCTCCCGATTCCGGAAGTGCTTGACATTGGGGAATTCAGCGAGAGCCTGACCTATTGCATCTCC
CGCCGTGCACAGGGTGTCACGTTGCAAGACCTGCCTGAAACCGAACTGCCCGCTGTTCTGCAGCCGGTCG
CGGAGGCCATGGATGCGATCGCTGCGGCCGATCTTAGCCAGACGAGCGGGTTCGGCCCATTCGGACCGCA
AGGAATCGGTCAATACACTACATGGCGTGATTTCATATGCGCGATTGCTGATCCCCATGTGTATCACTGG
CAAACTGTGATGGACGACACCGTCAGTGCGTCCGTCGCGCAGGCTCTCGATGAGCTGATGCTTTGGGCCG
AGGACTGCCCCGAAGTCCGGCACCTCGTGCACGCGGATTTCGGCTCCAACAATGTCCTGACGGACAATGG
CCGCATAACAGCGGTCATTGACTGGAGCGAGGCGATGTTCGGGGATTCCCAATACGAGGTCGCCAACATC
TTCTTCTGGAGGCCGTGGTTGGCTTGTATGGAGCAGCAGACGCGCTACTTCGAGCGGAGGCATCCGGAGC
TTGCAGGATCGCCGCGGCTCCGGGCGTATATGCTCCGCATTGGTCTTGACCAACTCTATCAGAGCTTGGT
TGACGGCAATTTCGATGATGCAGCTTGGGCGCAGGGTCGATGCGACGCAATCGTCCGATCCGGAGCCGGG
ACTGTCGGGCGTACACAAATCGCCCGCAGAAGCGCGGCCGTCTGGACCGATGGCTGTGTAGAAGTACTCG
CCGATAGTGGAAACCGACGCCCCAGCACTCGTCCGAGGGCAAAGGAATAGCACGTACTACGAGATTTCGA
TTCCACCGCCGCCTTCTATGAAAGGTTGGGCTTCGGAATCGTTTTCCGGGACGCCGGCTGGATGATCCTC
CAGCGCGGGGATCTCATGCTGGAGTTCTTCGCCCACCCCAACTTGTTTATTGCAGCTTATAATGGTTACA
AATAAAGCAATAGCATCACAAATTTCACAAATAAAGCATTTTTTTCACTGCATTCTAGTTGTGGTTTGTC
CAAACTCATCAATGTATCTTATCATGTCTGTATACCGTCGACCTCTAGCTAGAGCTTGGCGTAATCATGG
TCATAGCTGTTTCCTGTGTGAAATTGTTATCCGCTCACAATTCCACACAACATACGAGCCGGAAGCATAA
AGTGTAAAGCCTGGGGTGCCTAATGAGTGAGCTAACTCACATTAATTGCGTTGCGCTCACTGCCCGCTTT
CCAGTCGGGAAACCTGTCGTGCCAGCTGCATTAATGAATCGGCCAACGCGCGGGGAGAGGCGGTTTGCGT
ATTGGGCGCTCTTCCGCTTCCTCGCTCACTGACTCGCTGCGCTCGGTCGTTCGGCTGCGGCGAGCGGTAT
CAGCTCACTCAAAGGCGGTAATACGGTTATCCACAGAATCAGGGGATAACGCAGGAAAGAACATGTGAGC
AAAAGGCCAGCAAAAGGCCAGGAACCGTAAAAAGGCCGCGTTGCTGGCGTTTTTCCATAGGCTCCGCCCC
CCTGACGAGCATCACAAAAATCGACGCTCAAGTCAGAGGTGGCGAAACCCGACAGGACTATAAAGATACC
AGGCGTTTCCCCCTGGAAGCTCCCTCGTGCGCTCTCCTGTTCCGACCCTGCCGCTTACCGGATACCTGTC
CGCCTTTCTCCCTTCGGGAAGCGTGGCGCTTTCTCATAGCTCACGCTGTAGGTATCTCAGTTCGGTGTAG
GTCGTTCGCTCCAAGCTGGGCTGTGTGCACGAACCCCCCGTTCAGCCCGACCGCTGCGCCTTATCCGGTA
ACTATCGTCTTGAGTCCAACCCGGTAAGACACGACTTATCGCCACTGGCAGCAGCCACTGGTAACAGGAT
TAGCAGAGCGAGGTATGTAGGCGGTGCTACAGAGTTCTTGAAGTGGTGGCCTAACTACGGCTACACTAGA
AGAACAGTATTTGGTATCTGCGCTCTGCTGAAGCCAGTTACCTTCGGAAAAAGAGTTGGTAGCTCTTGAT
CCGGCAAACAAACCACCGCTGGTAGCGGTGGTTTTTTTGTTTGCAAGCAGCAGATTACGCGCAGAAAAAA
AGGATCTCAAGAAGATCCTTTGATCTTTTCTACGGGGTCTGACGCTCAGTGGAACGAAAACTCACGTTAA
GGGATTTTGGTCATGAGATTATCAAAAAGGATCTTCACCTAGATCCTTTTAAATTAAAAATGAAGTTTTA
AATCAATCTAAAGTATATATGAGTAAACTTGGTCTGACAGTTACCAATGCTTAATCAGTGAGGCACCTAT
CTCAGCGATCTGTCTATTTCGTTCATCCATAGTTGCCTGACTCCCCGTCGTGTAGATAACTACGATACGG
GAGGGCTTACCATCTGGCCCCAGTGCTGCAATGATACCGCGAGACCCACGCTCACCGGCTCCAGATTTAT
CAGCAATAAACCAGCCAGCCGGAAGGGCCGAGCGCAGAAGTGGTCCTGCAACTTTATCCGCCTCCATCCA
GTCTATTAATTGTTGCCGGGAAGCTAGAGTAAGTAGTTCGCCAGTTAATAGTTTGCGCAACGTTGTTGCC
ATTGCTACAGGCATCGTGGTGTCACGCTCGTCGTTTGGTATGGCTTCATTCAGCTCCGGTTCCCAACGAT
CAAGGCGAGTTACATGATCCCCCATGTTGTGCAAAAAAGCGGTTAGCTCCTTCGGTCCTCCGATCGTTGT
CAGAAGTAAGTTGGCCGCAGTGTTATCACTCATGGTTATGGCAGCACTGCATAATTCTCTTACTGTCATG
CCATCCGTAAGATGCTTTTCTGTGACTGGTGAGTACTCAACCAAGTCATTCTGAGAATAGTGTATGCGGC
GACCGAGTTGCTCTTGCCCGGCGTCAATACGGGATAATACCGCGCCACATAGCAGAACTTTAAAAGTGCT
CATCATTGGAAAACGTTCTTCGGGGCGAAAACTCTCAAGGATCTTACCGCTGTTGAGATCCAGTTCGATG
TAACCCACTCGTGCACCCAACTGATCTTCAGCATCTTTTACTTTCACCAGCGTTTCTGGGTGAGCAAAAA
CAGGAAGGCAAAATGCCGCAAAAAAGGGAATAAGGGCGACACGGAAATGTTGAATACTCATACTCTTCCT
TTTTCAATATTATTGAAGCATTTATCAGGGTTATTGTCTCATGAGCGGATACATATTTGAATGTATTTAG
AAAAATAAACAAATAGGGGTTCCGCGCACATTTCCCCGAAAAGTGCCACCTGACGTCGACGGATCGGGAG
ATCTCCCGATCCCCTATGGTGCACTCTCAGTACAATCTGCTCTGATGCCGCATAGTTAAGCCAGTATCTG
CTCCCTGCTTGTG
Features (pLannotate 1.2.2; 24 found; start..end, strand, type, name):
    139..518     +  enhancer       CMV enhancer: human cytomegalovirus immediate early enhancer
    519..722     +  promoter       CMV promoter: human cytomegalovirus (CMV) immediate early promoter
    724..743     +  promoter       PLtetO-1 promoter (fragment): modified phage lambda PL promoter with tet operator sites (Lutz and Bujard, 1997)
    745..764     +  promoter       PLtetO-1 promoter (fragment): modified phage lambda PL promoter with tet operator sites (Lutz and Bujard, 1997)
    772..805     +  promoter       TRE3GV promoter (fragment): 3rd-generation Tet-responsive promoter that can be activated by binding of Tet-On® 3G, optimized for retroviral and lentiviral vectors
    886..903     +  promoter       tight TRE promoter (fragment): Tet-responsive promoter PTight, consisting of seven tet operator sequences followed by the minimal CMV promoter
    927..1643    +  CDS            EGFP: EGFP is a basic (constitutively fluorescent) green fluorescent protein published in 1996, derived from Aequorea victoria. It is reported to be a rapidly-maturing weak dimer with moderate acid sensitivity.
   1659..2648    +  CDS            G3BP1 (fragment): G3BP1_HUMAN - Also known as G3BP. Experimental evidence at protein level: Swiss-Prot protein existence level 1. ATP- and magnesium-dependent helicase that plays an essential role in innate immunity (PubMed:30510222). Participates in the DNA- triggered cGAS/STING pathway by promoting the DNA binding and activation of CGAS. Enhances also DDX58-induced type I interferon production probably by helping DDX58 at sensing pathogenic RNA (PubMed:30804210). In addition, plays an essential role in stress granule formation (PubMed:12642610, PubMed:20180778, PubMed:23279204). Unwinds preferentially partial
   2652..2688    +  misc_feature   MCS (fragment): multiple cloning site
   2782..3006    +  polyA_signal   bGH poly(A) signal: bovine growth hormone polyadenylation signal
   3010..3031    +  promoter       SV40 promoter (fragment): SV40 enhancer and early promoter
   3052..3285    +  rep_origin     f1 ori (fragment) (sequence partly withheld): f1 bacteriophage origin of replication; arrow indicates direction of (+) strand synthesis
   3290..3337    +  protein_bind   FRT: FLP-mediated recombination occurs in the 8-bp core sequence TCTAGAAA (Turan and Bode, 2011). FLP recombinase from the Saccharomyces cerevisiae 2μ plasmid
   3345..4367    +  CDS            HygR: aminoglycoside phosphotransferase from E. coli; aph(4)-Ia; confers resistance to hygromycin
   4377..4502    +  CDS            ble (fragment): BLE_KLEPN - Experimental evidence at protein level: Swiss-Prot protein existence level 1. Binding protein with a strong affinity to the bleomycin family of antibiotics. Binds to CL990; an antimitotic-antibiotic compound. From Klebsiella pneumoniae.
   4497..4618    +  polyA_signal   SV40 poly(A) signal: SV40 polyadenylation signal
   4691..4707    -  protein_bind   lac operator: The lac repressor binds to the lac operator to inhibit transcription in E. coli. This inhibition can be relieved by adding lactose or isopropyl-β-D-thiogalactopyranoside (IPTG). lac repressor encoded by lacI
   4715..4745    -  promoter       lac promoter: promoter for the E. coli lac operon
   4760..4781    -  protein_bind   CAP binding site: CAP binding activates transcription in the presence of cAMP. E. coli catabolite activator protein
   4794..4886    -  CDS            lacI (fragment): lac repressor; lacI; The lac repressor binds to the lac operator to inhibit transcription in E. coli. This inhibition can be relieved by adding lactose or isopropyl-β-D-thiogalactopyranoside (IPTG).
   5069..5657    -  rep_origin     ori: high-copy-number ColE1/pMB1/pBR322/pUC origin of replication
   5828..6688    -  CDS            AmpR: β-lactamase; bla; confers resistance to ampicillin, carbenicillin, and related antibiotics
   6689..6793    -  promoter       AmpR promoter: bla
   6852..6904    -  misc_feature   bom (fragment): basis of mobility region from pBR322
