[The description below was written by a language model from this plasmid's Addgene catalogue record and pLannotate feature annotations shown in this document.]
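Description:
pcDNA5 FRT TO-EGFP-G3BP1-DeltaRBP is a mammalian expression plasmid built on the Invitrogen pcDNA5 FRT TO backbone for use with the Flp-In T-REx system, in which a gene of interest is integrated at a single defined genomic site and expressed under tetracycline/doxycycline control. It is propagated in E. coli through a high-copy ColE1/pUC-type origin and selected with ampicillin via the AmpR (β-lactamase) cassette.

The expression cassette is driven by the CMV immediate early enhancer and promoter. Two short tet operator matches lie immediately downstream; the software labels them as fragments of other Tet-responsive promoters, but they correspond to the operator sites of this backbone. In cells expressing the Tet repressor these operators keep transcription off until doxycycline is added. The encoded protein is EGFP fused to the N-terminus of human G3BP1. The G3BP1 portion is annotated only as a fragment, consistent with the recorded deletion of the C-terminal region containing the RNA-binding domains. A bGH polyadenylation signal terminates the transcript. Downstream, an FRT site sits directly in front of a hygromycin resistance coding sequence followed by an SV40 poly(A) signal. No full promoter is annotated ahead of HygR, which fits the Flp-In design: Flp-mediated recombination into the host cell's genomic FRT site is expected to supply the promoter, so hygromycin resistance reports correct integration.

The construct is intended for making isogenic stable cell lines with inducible, fluorescently trackable expression of an RNA-binding-deficient G3BP1. It serves as a comparison for testing how far G3BP1 functions depend on RNA binding. The associated work concerns RNA decay involving UPF1 and G3BP1.
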