Addgene plasmid #136005: pcDNA5 FRT TO-EGFP-G3BP1-DeltaRBP
Purpose: DOX-inducible G3BP1 with RNA binding domains deleted inserted with GFP tagged on the N-terminus and used with the Flp-In T-Rex System
Depositing lab: Anthony Leung. Publication: Structure-Mediated RNA Decay by UPF1 and G3BP1. Fischer JW, Busa VF, Shao Y, Leung AKL. Mol Cell. 2020 Apr 2;78(1):70-84.e6. doi: 10.1016/j.molcel.2020.01.021. Epub 2020 Feb 3. PubMed 32017897.
Backbone
  Vector backbone: pcDNA5 FRT TO
  Backbone manufacturer: Invitrogen
  Vector type: Mammalian Expression
Growth in bacteria
  Bacterial resistance: Ampicillin, 100 μg/mL
  Growth temperature: 37°C
  Growth strain: DH5alpha
  Copy number: Unknown
Gene/Insert
  Gene/Insert name: G3BP1
  Species: H. sapiens (human)
  Mutation: C-term of G3BP1 Deleted for Delta RBP
  Entrez Gene: G3BP1 (a.k.a. G3BP, HDH-VIII)
  Tag / fusion protein: EGFP (N terminal on insert)
Terms and licenses: Academic/Nonprofit Terms; Industry Terms: Not Available to Industry
How to cite: pcDNA5 FRT TO-EGFP-G3BP1-DeltaRBP was a gift from Anthony Leung (Addgene plasmid # 136005 ; http://n2t.net/addgene:136005 ; RRID:Addgene_136005)
